>Addgene plasmid #219145 | SFFV-FOXO1-Brd 186 | addgene full sequence | sequence record 450686 | Addgene NGS Result
AGCTTAATGTAGTCTTATGCAATACTCTTGTAGTCTTGCAACATGGTAACGATGAGTTAGCAACATGCCT
TACAAGGAGAGAAAAAGCACCGTGCATGCCGATTGGTGGAAGTAAGGTGGTACGATCGTGCCTTATTAGG
AAGGCAACAGACGGGTCTGACATGGATTGGACGAACCACTGAATTGCCGCATTGCAGAGATATTGTATTT
AAGTGCCTAGCTCGATACATAAACGGGTCTCTCTGGTTAGACCAGATCTGAGCCTGGGAGCTCTCTGGCT
AACTAGGGAACCCACTGCTTAAGCCTCAATAAAGCTTGCCTTGAGTGCTTCAAGTAGTGTGTGCCCGTCT
GTTGTGTGACTCTGGTAACTAGAGATCCCTCAGACCCTTTTAGTCAGTGTGGAAAATCTCTAGCAGTGGC
GCCCGAACAGGGACTTGAAAGCGAAAGGGAAACCAGAGGAGCTCTCTCGACGCAGGACTCGGCTTGCTGA
AGCGCGCACGGCAAGAGGCGAGGGGCGGCGACTGGTGAGTACGCCAAAAATTTTGACTAGCGGAGGCTAG
AAGGAGAGAGATGGGTGCGAGAGCGTCAGTATTAAGCGGGGGAGAATTAGATCGCGATGGGAAAAAATTC
GGTTAAGGCCAGGGGGAAAGAAAAAATATAAATTAAAACATATAGTATGGGCAAGCAGGGAGCTAGAACG
ATTCGCAGTTAATCCTGGCCTGTTAGAAACATCAGAAGGCTGTAGACAAATACTGGGACAGCTACAACCA
TCCCTTCAGACAGGATCAGAAGAACTTAGATCATTATATAATACAGTAGCAACCCTCTATTGTGTGCATC
AAAGGATAGAGATAAAAGACACCAAGGAAGCTTTAGACAAGATAGAGGAAGAGCAAAACAAAAGTAAGAC
CACCGCACAGCAAGCGGCCGCTGATCTTCAGACCTGGAGGAGGAGATATGAGGGACAATTGGAGAAGTGA
ATTATATAAATATAAAGTAGTAAAAATTGAACCATTAGGAGTAGCACCCACCAAGGCAAAGAGAAGAGTG
GTGCAGAGAGAAAAAAGAGCAGTGGGAATAGGAGCTTTGTTCCTTGGGTTCTTGGGAGCAGCAGGAAGCA
CTATGGGCGCAGCGTCAATGACGCTGACGGTACAGGCCAGACAATTATTGTCTGGTATAGTGCAGCAGCA
GAACAATTTGCTGAGGGCTATTGAGGCGCAACAGCATCTGTTGCAACTCACAGTCTGGGGCATCAAGCAG
CTCCAGGCAAGAATCCTGGCTGTGGAAAGATACCTAAAGGATCAACAGCTCCTGGGGATTTGGGGTTGCT
CTGGAAAACTCATTTGCACCACTGCTGTGCCTTGGAATGCTAGTTGGAGTAATAAATCTCTGGAACAGAT
TTGGAATCACACGACCTGGATGGAGTGGGACAGAGAAATTAACAATTACACAAGCTTAATACACTCCTTA
ATTGAAGAATCGCAAAACCAGCAAGAAAAGAATGAACAAGAATTATTGGAATTAGATAAATGGGCAAGTT
TGTGGAATTGGTTTAACATAACAAATTGGCTGTGGTATATAAAATTATTCATAATGATAGTAGGAGGCTT
GGTAGGTTTAAGAATAGTTTTTGCTGTACTTTCTATAGTGAATAGAGTTAGGCAGGGATATTCACCATTA
TCGTTTCAGACCCACCTCCCAACCCCGAGGGGACCCGACAGGCCCGAAGGAATAGAAGAAGAAGGTGGAG
AGAGAGACAGAGACAGATCCATTCGATTAGTGAACGGATCTCGACGGTATCGGTTAACTTTTAAAAGAAA
AGGGGGGATTGGGGGGTACAGTGCAGGGGAAAGAATAGTAGACATAATAGCAACAGACATACAAACTAAA
GAATTACAAAAACAAATTACAAAAATTCAAAATTTTATCGATCACGAGACTAGCCTCGAGCTGGCTGCAG
TAACGCCATTTTGCAAGGCATGGAAAAATACCAAACCAAGAATAGAGAAGTTCAGATCAAGGGCGGGTAC
ATGAAAATAGCTAACGTTGGGCCAAACAGGATATCTGCGGTGAGCAGTTTCGGCCCCGGCCCGGGGCCAA
GAACAGATGGTCACCGCAGTTTCGGCCCCGGCCCGAGGCCAAGAACAGATGGTCCCCAGATATGGCCCAA
CCCTCAGCAGTTTCTTAAGACCCATCAGATGTTTCCAGGCTCCCCCAAGGACCTGAAATGACCCTGCGCC
TTATTTGAATTAACCAATCAGCCTGCTTCTCGCTTCTGTTCGCGCGCTTCTGCTTCCCGAGCTCTATAAA
AGAGCTCACAACCCCTCACTCGGCGCGCCAGTCCTCCGACAGACTGAGTCGGCCGGTCGAATCAAGCTTA
TCGATACCGTCGACGCCACCATGGCCGAGGCTCCCCAGGTGGTGGAAATCGATCCTGACTTCGAGCCCCT
GCCTCGGCCTAGATCTTGTACATGGCCTCTGCCACGGCCTGAGTTCAGCCAGAGCAATAGCGCCACAAGC
AGCCCTGCTCCTAGCGGATCTGCTGCCGCTAATCCTGATGCTGCTGCCGGACTGCCTTCTGCTTCTGCTG
CTGCAGTGTCCGCCGACTTCATGAGCAATCTGAGCCTGCTGGAAGAGAGCGAGGACTTCCCTCAGGCTCC
TGGATCTGTGGCTGCTGCTGTTGCCGCTGCCGCAGCAGCTGCAGCAACAGGTGGACTGTGTGGCGATTTT
CAGGGACCTGAGGCCGGATGTCTGCACCCTGCTCCACCTCAACCACCTCCACCTGGACCTCTGTCTCAGC
ATCCTCCTGTTCCTCCAGCCGCTGCTGGACCACTTGCTGGACAGCCTAGAAAGAGCAGCAGCTCCAGAAG
AAACGCCTGGGGCAATCTGTCCTACGCCGACCTGATCACCAAGGCCATTGAGAGCAGCGCCGAGAAGAGA
CTGACCCTGAGCCAGATCTACGAGTGGATGGTCAAGAGCGTGCCCTACTTCAAGGACAAGGGCGACAGCA
ATAGCTCCGCCGGCTGGAAGAACTCCATCCGGCACAATCTGTCTCTGCACAGCAAGTTCATCCGGGTGCA
GAACGAAGGCACCGGCAAGTCTAGTTGGTGGATGCTGAATCCCGAAGGCGGCAAGAGCGGCAAGTCACCT
CGTAGAAGGGCCGCCAGCATGGACAACAACTCCAAGTTCGCCAAGAGCCGGTCCAGAGCCGCCAAGAAGA
AAGCCTCTCTGCAGTCTGGCCAAGAAGGCGCTGGCGATTCTCCTGGCAGCCAGTTTTCTAAGTGGCCCGC
CTCTCCTGGCTCTCACAGCAACGACGACTTCGACAACTGGTCCACCTTCAGACCCCGGACCAGCAGCAAT
GCCAGCACAATCTCTGGCAGACTGAGCCCCATCATGACCGAGCAGGATGATCTCGGAGAAGGCGACGTGC
ACAGCATGGTGTATCCTCCAAGCGCCGCCAAAATGGCCAGCACACTGCCAAGCCTGAGCGAGATCAGCAA
CCCCGAGAACATGGAAAACCTGCTGGACAACCTGAACCTGCTGAGCAGCCCTACCAGCCTGACCGTGTCT
ACACAGTCTAGCCCCGGCACCATGATGCAGCAGACCCCTTGCTACAGCTTCGCCCCTCCTAACACAAGCC
TGAACAGCCCATCTCCTAACTACCAGAAGTACACCTACGGCCAGAGCAGCATGAGCCCACTGCCACAGAT
GCCCATTCAGACCCTGCAGGACAACAAGAGCAGCTACGGCGGCATGAGCCAGTACAATTGTGCCCCTGGA
CTGCTGAAAGAGCTGCTGACCTCTGACAGCCCTCCTCACAACGATATCATGACCCCTGTGGACCCTGGCG
TGGCCCAGCCTAATTCTAGAGTGCTGGGCCAGAACGTGATGATGGGCCCCAATAGCGTGATGAGCACATA
CGGCTCTCAGGCCAGCCACAACAAGATGATGAACCCCTCCAGCCACACACACCCTGGACATGCCCAGCAG
ACAAGCGCCGTTAATGGCAGACCTCTGCCTCACACCGTGTCCACCATGCCTCATACCAGCGGCATGAACC
GGCTGACCCAAGTGAAAACCCCTGTGCAGGTCCCACTGCCTCATCCTATGCAGATGTCTGCCCTCGGCGG
CTACAGCTCCGTGTCTAGCTGTAATGGCTACGGCAGAATGGGCCTGCTGCACCAAGAGAAGCTGCCCTCT
GATCTGGACGGCATGTTCATCGAGAGACTGGACTGCGACATGGAATCCATCATCCGGAACGACCTGATGG
ACGGCGATACCCTGGACTTCAACTTCGATAACGTGCTGCCCAACCAGAGCTTCCCTCACAGCGTGAAAAC
CACCACACACAGCTGGGTGTCAGGATGATAAGGATCCCCCGGGCTGCAGGAATTCGAGCATCTTACCGCC
ATTTATTCCCATATTTGTTCTGTTTTTCTTGATTTGGGTATACATTTAAATGTTAATAAAACAAAATGGT
GGGGCAATCATTTACATTTTTAGGGATATGTAATTACTAGTTCAGGTGTATTGCCACAAGACAAACATGT
TAAGAAACTTTCCCGTTATTTACGCTCTGTTCCTGTTAATCAACCTCTGGATTACAAAATTTGTGAAAGA
TTGACTGATATTCTTAACTATGTTGCTCCTTTTACGCTGTGTGGATATGCTGCTTTAATGCCTCTGTATC
ATGCTATTGCTTCCCGTACGGCTTTCGTTTTCTCCTCCTTGTATAAATCCTGGTTGCTGTCTCTTTATGA
GGAGTTGTGGCCCGTTGTCCGTCAACGTGGCGTGGTGTGCTCTGTGTTTGCTGACGCAACCCCCACTGGC
TGGGGCATTGCCACCACCTGTCAACTCCTTTCTGGGACTTTCGCTTTCCCCCTCCCGATCGCCACGGCAG
AACTCATCGCCGCCTGCCTTGCCCGCTGCTGGACAGGGGCTAGGTTGCTGGGCACTGATAATTCCGTGGT
GTTGTCGGGGAAGCTGACGTCCTTTGCAATTCGATATCAAGCTGTACCTTCTAGATGTACAGACCGCCCA
GCGCTTCTAGACCAATGACTTACAAGGCAGCTGTAGATCTTAGCCACTTTTTAAAAGAAAAGGGGGGACT
GGAAGGGCTAATTCACTCCCAACGAAGACAAGATCTGCTTTTTGCTTGTACTGGGTCTCTCTGGTTAGAC
CAGATCTGAGCCTGGGAGCTCTCTGGCTAACTAGGGAACCCACTGCTTAAGCCTCAATAAAGCTTGCCTT
GAGTGCTTCAAGTAGTGTGTGCCCGTCTGTTGTGTGACTCTGGTAACTAGAGATCCCTCAGACCCTTTTA
GTCAGTGTGGAAAATCTCTAGCAGTAGTAGTTCATGTCATCTTATTATTCAGTATTTATAACTTGCAAAG
AAATGAATATCAGAGAGTGAGAGGAACTTGTTTATTGCAGCTTATAATGGTTACAAATAAAGCAATAGCA
TCACAAATTTCACAAATAAAGCATTTTTTTCACTGCATTCTAGTTGTGGTTTGTCCAAACTCATCAATGT
ATCTTATCATGTCTGGCTCTAGCTATCCCGCCCCTAACTCCGCCCATCCCGCCCCTAACTCCGCCCAGTT
CCGCCCATTCTCCGCCCCATGGCTGACTAATTTTTTTTATTTATGCAGAGGCCGAGGCCGCCTCGGCCTC
TGAGCTATTCCAGAAGTAGTGAGGAGGCTTTTTTGGAGGCCTAGGGACGTACCCAATTCGCCCTATAGTG
AGTCGTATTACGCGCGCTCACTGGCCGTCGTTTTACAACGTCGTGACTGGGAAAACCCTGGCGTTACCCA
ACTTAATCGCCTTGCAGCACATCCCCCTTTCGCCAGCTGGCGTAATAGCGAAGAGGCCCGCACCGATCGC
CCTTCCCAACAGTTGCGCAGCCTGAATGGCGAATGGG
[124 nt withheld, positions 5918-6041]
C
[91 nt withheld, positions 6043-6133]
A
[49 nt withheld, positions 6135-6183]
CCTTTGACGTTGGAGTCCACGTTCTTT
[37 nt withheld, positions 6211-6247]
ACCCTATCTCGGTCTATTCTTTTGATTTATAAGGGATTTTGCCGATTTCGGCCTATTGGTTAAAAAATGA
GCTGATTTAACAAAAATTTAACGCGAATTTTAACAAAATATTAACGCTTACAATTTAGGTGGCACTTTTC
GGGGAAATGTGCGCGGAACCCCTATTTGTTTATTTTTCTAAATACATTCAAATATGTATCCGCTCATGAG
ACAATAACCCTGATAAATGCTTCAATAATATTGAAAAAGGAAGAGTATGAGTATTCAACATTTCCGTGTC
GCCCTTATTCCCTTTTTTGCGGCATTTTGCCTTCCTGTTTTTGCTCACCCAGAAACGCTGGTGAAAGTAA
AAGATGCTGAAGATCAGTTGGGTGCACGAGTGGGTTACATCGAACTGGATCTCAACAGCGGTAAGATCCT
TGAGAGTTTTCGCCCCGAAGAACGTTTTCCAATGATGAGCACTTTTAAAGTTCTGCTATGTGGCGCGGTA
TTATCCCGTATTGACGCCGGGCAAGAGCAACTCGGTCGCCGCATACACTATTCTCAGAATGACTTGGTTG
AGTACTCACCAGTCACAGAAAAGCATCTTACGGATGGCATGACAGTAAGAGAATTATGCAGTGCTGCCAT
AACCATGAGTGATAACACTGCGGCCAACTTACTTCTGACAACGATCGGAGGACCGAAGGAGCTAACCGCT
TTTTTGCACAACATGGGGGATCATGTAACTCGCCTTGATCGTTGGGAACCGGAGCTGAATGAAGCCATAC
CAAACGACGAGCGTGACACCACGATGCCTGTAGCAATGGCAACAACGTTGCGCAAACTATTAACTGGCGA
ACTACTTACTCTAGCTTCCCGGCAACAATTAATAGACTGGATGGAGGCGGATAAAGTTGCAGGACCACTT
CTGCGCTCGGCCCTTCCGGCTGGCTGGTTTATTGCTGATAAATCTGGAGCCGGTGAGCGTGGGTCTCGCG
GTATCATTGCAGCACTGGGGCCAGATGGTAAGCCCTCCCGTATCGTAGTTATCTACACGACGGGGAGTCA
GGCAACTATGGATGAACGAAATAGACAGATCGCTGAGATAGGTGCCTCACTGATTAAGCATTGGTAACTG
TCAGACCAAGTTTACTCATATATACTTTAGATTGATTTAAAACTTCATTTTTAATTTAAAAGGATCTAGG
TGAAGATCCTTTTTGATAATCTCATGACCAAAATCCCTTAACGTGAGTTTTCGTTCCACTGAGCGTCAGA
CCCCGTAGAAAAGATCAAAGGATCTTCTTGAGATCCTTTTTTTCTGCGCGTAATCTGCTGCTTGCAAACA
AAAAAACCACCGCTACCAGCGGTGGTTTGTTTGCCGGATCAAGAGCTACCAACTCTTTTTCCGAAGGTAA
CTGGCTTCAGCAGAGCGCAGATACCAAATACTGTTCTTCTAGTGTAGCCGTAGTTAGGCCACCACTTCAA
GAACTCTGTAGCACCGCCTACATACCTCGCTCTGCTAATCCTGTTACCAGTGGCTGCTGCCAGTGGCGAT
AAGTCGTGTCTTACCGGGTTGGACTCAAGACGATAGTTACCGGATAAGGCGCAGCGGTCGGGCTGAACGG
GGGGTTCGTGCACACAGCCCAGCTTGGAGCGAACGACCTACACCGAACTGAGATACCTACAGCGTGAGCT
ATGAGAAAGCGCCACGCTTCCCGAAGGGAGAAAGGCGGACAGGTATCCGGTAAGCGGCAGGGTCGGAACA
GGAGAGCGCACGAGGGAGCTTCCAGGGGGAAACGCCTGGTATCTTTATAGTCCTGTCGGGTTTCGCCACC
TCTGACTTGAGCGTCGATTTTTGTGATGCTCGTCAGGGGGGCGGAGCCTATGGAAAAACGCCAGCAACGC
GGCCTTTTTACGGTTCCTGGCCTTTTGCTGGCCTTTTGCTCACATGTTCTTTCCTGCGTTATCCCCTGAT
TCTGTGGATAACCGTATTACCGCCTTTGAGTGAGCTGATACCGCTCGCCGCAGCCGAACGACCGAGCGCA
GCGAGTCAGTGAGCGAGGAAGCGGAAGAGCGCCCAATACGCAAACCGCCTCTCCCCGCGCGTTGGCCGAT
TCATTAATGCAGCTGGCACGACAGGTTTCCCGACTGGAAAGCGGGCAGTGAGCGCAACGCAATTAATGTG
AGTTAGCTCACTCATTAGGCACCCCAGGCTTTACACTTTATGCTTCCGGCTCGTATGTTGTGTGGAATTG
TGAGCGGATAACAATTTCACACAGGAAACAGCTATGACCATGATTACGCCAAGCGCGCAATTAACCCTCA
CTAAAGGGAACAAAAGCTGGAGCTGCA
Features (pLannotate 1.2.2; 28 found; start..end, strand, type, name):
      8..234     +  promoter       RSV promoter: Rous sarcoma virus enhancer/promoter
    235..415     +  LTR            5' LTR (truncated): truncated 5' long terminal repeat (LTR) from HIV-1
    462..587     +  misc_feature   HIV-1 Ψ: packaging signal of human immunodeficiency virus type 1
    571..934     +  CDS            HIV-1 gag (fragment): gag protein from human immunodeficiency virus 1; gag
   1080..1313    +  misc_feature   RRE: The Rev response element (RRE) of HIV-1 allows for Rev-dependent mRNA export from the nucleus to the cytoplasm.
   1690..1790    +  CDS            Rev (fragment): human immunodeficiency virus 1 (HIV-1) Rev protein; rev; enhances nuclear export of unspliced and incompletely spliced viral mRNAs
   1809..1926    +  misc_feature   cPPT/CTS: central polypurine tract and central termination sequence of HIV-1
   1960..2361    +  promoter       SFFV promoter: spleen focus-forming virus long terminal repeat (LTR) promoter
   2371..2394    +  misc_feature   MCS (fragment): pBluescript multiple cloning site
   2401..4365    +  CDS            FOXO1: FOXO1_HUMAN - Also known as FKHR, FOXO1A. Experimental evidence at protein level: Swiss-Prot protein existence level 1. Transcription factor that is the main target of insulin signaling and regulates metabolic homeostasis in response to oxidative stress (PubMed:10358076, PubMed:12228231, PubMed:15220471, PubMed:15890677, PubMed:18356527, PubMed:19221179, PubMed:20543840, PubMed:21245099). Binds to the insulin response element (IRE) with consensus sequence 5'-TT[G/A]TTTTG-3' and the related Daf-16 family binding element (DBE) with consensus sequence 5'-TT[G/A]TTTAC-3' (PubMed:10358076). Activit
   4372..4397    +  misc_feature   MCS (fragment): pBluescript multiple cloning site
   4397..4456    +  CDS            S (fragment): HBSAG_WHV6 - Experimental evidence at transcript level: Swiss-Prot protein existence level 2. The middle envelope protein plays an important role in the budding of the virion. It is involved in the induction of budding in a nucleocapsid independent way. In this process the majority of envelope proteins bud to form subviral lipoprotein particles of 22 nm of diameter that do not contain a nucleocapsid (By similarity). From Woodchuck hepatitis B virus (isolate w64/pWS23) (WHV).
   4588..4991    +  misc_feature   WPRE: woodchuck hepatitis virus posttranscriptional regulatory element
   5031..5108    +  CDS            nef (fragment): NEF_HV1Z2 - Experimental evidence at protein level: Swiss-Prot protein existence level 1. Extracellular Nef protein targets CD4(+) T-lymphocytes for apoptosis by interacting with CXCR4 surface receptors. From Human immunodeficiency virus type 1 group M subtype D (isolate Z2/CDC-Z34) (HIV-1).
   5110..5343    +  LTR            3' LTR (ΔU3): self-inactivating 3' long terminal repeat (LTR) from HIV-1
   5415..5536    +  polyA_signal   SV40 poly(A) signal: SV40 polyadenylation signal
   5576..5711    +  rep_origin     SV40 ori: SV40 origin of replication
   5732..5750    -  promoter       T7 promoter: promoter for bacteriophage T7 RNA polymerase
   5758..5913    +  CDS            lacZα (fragment): LacZα fragment of β-galactosidase; lacZ fragment
   5918..6346    +  rep_origin     f1 ori (sequence partly withheld): f1 bacteriophage origin of replication; arrow indicates direction of (+) strand synthesis
   6399..6503    +  promoter       AmpR promoter: bla
   6504..7364    +  CDS            AmpR: β-lactamase; bla; confers resistance to ampicillin, carbenicillin, and related antibiotics
   7535..8123    +  rep_origin     ori: high-copy-number ColE1/pMB1/pBR322/pUC origin of replication
   8306..8398    +  CDS            lacI (fragment): lac repressor; lacI; The lac repressor binds to the lac operator to inhibit transcription in E. coli. This inhibition can be relieved by adding lactose or isopropyl-β-D-thiogalactopyranoside (IPTG).
   8411..8432    +  protein_bind   CAP binding site: CAP binding activates transcription in the presence of cAMP. E. coli catabolite activator protein
   8447..8477    +  promoter       lac promoter: promoter for the E. coli lac operon
   8485..8501    +  protein_bind   lac operator: The lac repressor binds to the lac operator to inhibit transcription in E. coli. This inhibition can be relieved by adding lactose or isopropyl-β-D-thiogalactopyranoside (IPTG). lac repressor encoded by lacI
   8546..8564    +  promoter       T3 promoter: promoter for bacteriophage T3 RNA polymerase
