[The description below was written by a language model from this plasmid's Addgene catalogue record and pLannotate feature annotations shown in this document.]
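Description:
SFFV-FOXO1-Brd 186 is a third-generation-style, self-inactivating HIV-1 lentiviral transfer plasmid built on the SFFV-MCS backbone and carrying a codon-optimized human FOXO1 open reading frame. It is maintained in E. coli through a high-copy ColE1/pUC-type origin with ampicillin selection (AmpR under its own bla promoter). The backbone also retains an f1 origin, an SV40 origin and poly(A) signal, and remnants of a pBluescript-type cloning region (lac promoter/operator, lacZα fragment, T3 and T7 promoters). No mammalian selection marker or fluorescent reporter is annotated.

The viral genome is transcribed in packaging cells from an RSV promoter fused to a truncated 5' LTR, which makes expression Tat-independent. It contains the Ψ packaging signal with a partial gag sequence, the RRE for Rev-dependent nuclear export, and the cPPT/CTS element, which aids nuclear import of the viral genome. It ends in a ΔU3 3' LTR that inactivates LTR promoter activity after integration. Within this frame, the spleen focus-forming virus (SFFV) promoter, which is known for strong activity in haematopoietic cells, drives FOXO1 between flanking MCS fragments. A WPRE follows to enhance transcript stability and expression. According to the depositor, a construct-specific barcode was cloned into an XbaI site downstream of the WPRE, giving the layout SFFV–TF–WPRE–barcode. The barcode is not annotated in the feature table, but this position places it within the expressed transcript.

The plasmid belongs to a barcoded transcription factor collection for combinatorial screening in immune cell reprogramming. There, the barcode serves as an identifier for FOXO1 among the factors delivered to a cell.
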