Addgene plasmid #219145: SFFV-FOXO1-Brd 186
Purpose: Transcription factor FOXO1 with a specific barcode assigned.
Depositing lab: Filipe Pereira. Depositing organization: Center for Neuroscience and Cell Biology, University of Coimbra. Publication: A combinatorial transcription factor screening platform for immune cell reprogramming. Kurochkin I, Altman AR, Caiado I, Pertiga-Cabral D, Halitzki E, Minaeva M, Zimmermannova O, Henriques-Oliveira L, Klein D, Nair M, Oliveira D, Cajal LR, Knittel R, Feick C, Ringner M, Martin M, Cirovic B, Pires CF, Rosa FF, Sitnicka E, Theis FJ, Pereira CF. Cell Syst. 2026 Jan 21;17(1):101457. doi: 10.1016/j.cels.2025.101457. Epub 2026 Jan 14. PubMed 41539305.
Backbone
  Vector backbone: SFFV-MCS
  Backbone size w/o insert (bp): 6611
  Vector type: Lentiviral
Growth in bacteria
  Bacterial resistance: Ampicillin, 100 μg/mL
  Growth temperature: 37°C
  Growth strain: NEB Stable
  Copy number: High Copy
Gene/Insert
  Gene/Insert name: FOXO1
  Species: H. sapiens (human)
  Insert size (bp): 1968
  Mutation: Codon optimized
  Entrez Gene: FOXO1 (a.k.a. FKH1, FKHR, FOXO1A)
  Promoter: The spleen focus-forming virus (SFFV) promoter
  Cloning method: Other
Terms and licenses: Academic/Nonprofit Terms; Industry Terms: Not Available to Industry
Depositor comments: Barcode sequence cloned into XbaI restriction site. Design of plasmid is as follows: SFFV-[TF sequence]-WPRE-[Barcode sequence].
How to cite: SFFV-FOXO1-Brd 186 was a gift from Filipe Pereira (Addgene plasmid # 219145 ; http://n2t.net/addgene:219145 ; RRID:Addgene_219145)
