>Addgene plasmid #219145 | SFFV-FOXO1-Brd 186 | depositor partial sequence | sequence record 427915 | TF ORF
ATGGCCGAGGCTCCCCAGGTGGTGGAAATCGATCCTGACTTCGAGCCCCTGCCTCGGCCTAGATCTTGTA
CATGGCCTCTGCCACGGCCTGAGTTCAGCCAGAGCAATAGCGCCACAAGCAGCCCTGCTCCTAGCGGATC
TGCTGCCGCTAATCCTGATGCTGCTGCCGGACTGCCTTCTGCTTCTGCTGCTGCAGTGTCCGCCGACTTC
ATGAGCAATCTGAGCCTGCTGGAAGAGAGCGAGGACTTCCCTCAGGCTCCTGGATCTGTGGCTGCTGCTG
TTGCCGCTGCCGCAGCAGCTGCAGCAACAGGTGGACTGTGTGGCGATTTTCAGGGACCTGAGGCCGGATG
TCTGCACCCTGCTCCACCTCAACCACCTCCACCTGGACCTCTGTCTCAGCATCCTCCTGTTCCTCCAGCC
GCTGCTGGACCACTTGCTGGACAGCCTAGAAAGAGCAGCAGCTCCAGAAGAAACGCCTGGGGCAATCTGT
CCTACGCCGACCTGATCACCAAGGCCATTGAGAGCAGCGCCGAGAAGAGACTGACCCTGAGCCAGATCTA
CGAGTGGATGGTCAAGAGCGTGCCCTACTTCAAGGACAAGGGCGACAGCAATAGCTCCGCCGGCTGGAAG
AACTCCATCCGGCACAATCTGTCTCTGCACAGCAAGTTCATCCGGGTGCAGAACGAAGGCACCGGCAAGT
CTAGTTGGTGGATGCTGAATCCCGAAGGCGGCAAGAGCGGCAAGTCACCTCGTAGAAGGGCCGCCAGCAT
GGACAACAACTCCAAGTTCGCCAAGAGCCGGTCCAGAGCCGCCAAGAAGAAAGCCTCTCTGCAGTCTGGC
CAAGAAGGCGCTGGCGATTCTCCTGGCAGCCAGTTTTCTAAGTGGCCCGCCTCTCCTGGCTCTCACAGCA
ACGACGACTTCGACAACTGGTCCACCTTCAGACCCCGGACCAGCAGCAATGCCAGCACAATCTCTGGCAG
ACTGAGCCCCATCATGACCGAGCAGGATGATCTCGGAGAAGGCGACGTGCACAGCATGGTGTATCCTCCA
AGCGCCGCCAAAATGGCCAGCACACTGCCAAGCCTGAGCGAGATCAGCAACCCCGAGAACATGGAAAACC
TGCTGGACAACCTGAACCTGCTGAGCAGCCCTACCAGCCTGACCGTGTCTACACAGTCTAGCCCCGGCAC
CATGATGCAGCAGACCCCTTGCTACAGCTTCGCCCCTCCTAACACAAGCCTGAACAGCCCATCTCCTAAC
TACCAGAAGTACACCTACGGCCAGAGCAGCATGAGCCCACTGCCACAGATGCCCATTCAGACCCTGCAGG
ACAACAAGAGCAGCTACGGCGGCATGAGCCAGTACAATTGTGCCCCTGGACTGCTGAAAGAGCTGCTGAC
CTCTGACAGCCCTCCTCACAACGATATCATGACCCCTGTGGACCCTGGCGTGGCCCAGCCTAATTCTAGA
GTGCTGGGCCAGAACGTGATGATGGGCCCCAATAGCGTGATGAGCACATACGGCTCTCAGGCCAGCCACA
ACAAGATGATGAACCCCTCCAGCCACACACACCCTGGACATGCCCAGCAGACAAGCGCCGTTAATGGCAG
ACCTCTGCCTCACACCGTGTCCACCATGCCTCATACCAGCGGCATGAACCGGCTGACCCAAGTGAAAACC
CCTGTGCAGGTCCCACTGCCTCATCCTATGCAGATGTCTGCCCTCGGCGGCTACAGCTCCGTGTCTAGCT
GTAATGGCTACGGCAGAATGGGCCTGCTGCACCAAGAGAAGCTGCCCTCTGATCTGGACGGCATGTTCAT
CGAGAGACTGGACTGCGACATGGAATCCATCATCCGGAACGACCTGATGGACGGCGATACCCTGGACTTC
AACTTCGATAACGTGCTGCCCAACCAGAGCTTCCCTCACAGCGTGAAAACCACCACACACAGCTGGGTGT
CAGGATGA
