>Addgene plasmid #219145 | SFFV-FOXO1-Brd 186 | depositor partial sequence | sequence record 427916 | Barcode sequence
TGTACAGACCGCCCAGCGCT
